>Addgene plasmid #162103 | pEpicVector3mC_Puro-T2A-mCherry-VSVg-ProtC-HA | addgene full sequence | sequence record 318260 | Addgene NGS Result
GGCTCCGGTGCCCGTCAGTGGGCAGAGCGCACATCGCCCACAGTCCCCGAGAAGTTGGGGGGAGGGGTCG
GCAATTGAACCGGTGCCTAGAGAAGGTGGCGCGGGGTAAACTGGGAAAGTGATGTCGTGTACTGGCTCCG
CCTTTTTCCCGAGGGTGGGGGAGAACCGTATATAAGTGCAGTAGTCGCCGTGAACGTTCTTTTTCGCAAC
GGGTTTGCCGCCAGAACACAGGTAAGTGCCGTGTGTGGTTCCCGCGGGCCTGGCCTCTTTACGGGTTATG
GCCCTTGCGTGCCTTGAATTACTTCCACCTGGCTGCAGTACGTGATTCTTGATCCCGAGCTTCGGGTTGG
AAGTGGGTGGGAGAGTTCGAGGCCTTGCGCTTAAGGAGCCCCTTCGCCTCGTGCTTGAGTTGAGGCCTGG
CCTGGGCGCTGGGGCCGCCGCGTGCGAATCTGGTGGCACCTTCGCGCCTGTCTCGCTGCTTTCGATAAGT
CTCTAGCCATTTAAAATTTTTGATGACCTGCTGCGACGCTTTTTTTCTGGCAAGATAGTCTTGTAAATGC
GGGCCAAGATCTGCACACTGGTATTTCGGTTTTTGGGGCCGCGGGCGGCGACGGGGCCCGTGCGTCCCAG
CGCACATGTTCGGCGAGGCGGGGCCTGCGAGCGCGGCCACCGAGAATCGGACGGGGGTAGTCTCAAGCTG
GCCGGCCTGCTCTGGTGCCTGGTCTCGCGCCGCCGTGTATCGCCCCGCCCTGGGCGGCAAGGCTGGCCCG
GTCGGCACCAGTTGCGTGAGCGGAAAGATGGCCGCTTCCCGGCCCTGCTGCAGGGAGCTCAAAATGGAGG
ACGCGGCGCTCGGGAGAGCGGGCGGGTGAGTCACCCACACAAAGGAAAAGGGCCTTTCCGTCCTCAGCCG
TCGCTTCATGTGACTCCACGGAGTACCGGGCGCCGTCCAGGCACCTCGATTAGTTCTCGAGCTTTTGGAG
TACGTCGTCTTTAGGTTGGGGGGAGGGGTTTTATGCGATGGAGTTTCCCCACACTGAGTGGGTGGAGACT
GAAGTTAGGCCAGCTTGGCACTTGATGTAATTCTCCTTGGAATTTGCCCTTTTTGAGTTTGGATCTTGGT
TCATTCTCAAGCCTCAGACAGTGGTTCAAAGTTTTTTTCTTCCATTTCAGGTGTCGTGACAAGTTTGTAC
AAAAAAGCAGGCTGCCACCATGACCGAGTACAAGCCCACGGTGCGCCTCGCCACCCGCGACGACGTCCCC
AGGGCCGTACGCACCCTCGCCGCCGCGTTCGCCGACTACCCCGCCACGCGCCACACCGTCGATCCGGACC
GCCACATCGAGCGGGTCACCGAGCTGCAAGAACTCTTCCTCACGCGCGTCGGGCTCGACATCGGCAAGGT
GTGGGTCGCGGACGACGGCGCCGCGGTGGCGGTCTGGACCACGCCGGAGAGCGTCGAAGCGGGGGCGGTG
TTCGCCGAGATCGGCCCGCGCATGGCCGAGTTGAGCGGTTCCCGGCTGGCCGCGCAGCAACAGATGGAAG
GCCTCCTGGCGCCGCACCGGCCCAAGGAGCCCGCGTGGTTCCTGGCCACCGTCGGCGTCTCGCCCGACCA
CCAGGGCAAGGGTCTGGGCAGCGCCGTCGTGCTCCCCGGAGTGGAGGCGGCCGAGCGCGCCGGGGTGCCC
GCCTTCCTGGAGACCTCCGCGCCCCGCAACCTCCCCTTCTACGAGCGGCTCGGCTTCACCGTCACCGCCG
ACGTCGAGGTGCCCGAAGGACCGCGCACCTGGTGCATGACCCGCAAGCCCGGTGCCGGAAGCGGAGAGGG
CAGGGGAAGTCTTCTAACATGCGGGGACGTGGAGGAAAATCCCGGCCCCATGGTGAGCAAGGGCGAGGAG
GATAACATGGCCATCATCAAGGAGTTCATGCGCTTCAAGGTGCACATGGAGGGCTCCGTGAACGGCCACG
AGTTCGAGATCGAGGGCGAGGGCGAGGGCCGCCCCTACGAGGGCACCCAGACCGCCAAGCTGAAGGTGAC
CAAGGGTGGCCCCCTGCCCTTCGCCTGGGACATCCTGTCCCCTCAGTTCATGTACGGCTCCAAGGCCTAC
GTGAAGCACCCCGCCGACATCCCCGACTACTTGAAGCTGTCCTTCCCCGAGGGCTTCAAGTGGGAGCGCG
TGATGAACTTCGAGGACGGCGGCGTGGTGACCGTGACCCAGGACTCCTCCCTGCAGGACGGCGAGTTCAT
CTACAAGGTGAAGCTGCGCGGCACCAACTTCCCCTCCGACGGCCCCGTAATGCAGAAGAAGACCATGGGC
TGGGAGGCCTCCTCCGAGCGGATGTACCCCGAGGACGGCGCCCTGAAGGGCGAGATCAAGCAGAGGCTGA
AGCTGAAGGACGGCGGCCACTACGACGCTGAGGTCAAGACCACCTACAAGGCCAAGAAGCCCGTGCAGCT
GCCCGGCGCCTACAACGTCAACATCAAGTTGGACATCACCTCCCACAACGAGGACTACACCATCGTGGAA
CAGTACGAACGCGCCGAGGGCCGCCACTCCACCGGCGGCATGGACGAGCTGTACAAGGGTGGCAGCGGCG
GCGGCGGCTCTGGCGGCTACACCGACATCGAGATGAATCGTCTGGGCAAGGAAGATCAAGTTGATCCTCG
TCTGATCGACGGCAAGTACCCCTACGACGTGCCCGACTACGCCTAAACCCAGCTTTCTTGTACAAAGTGG
TGATAATCGAATTCCGATAATCAACCTCTGGATTACAAAATTTGTGAAAGATTGACTGGTATTCTTAACT
ATGTTGCTCCTTTTACGCTATGTGGATACGCTGCTTTAATGCCTTTGTATCATGCTATTGCTTCCCGTAT
GGCTTTCATTTTCTCCTCCTTGTATAAATCCTGGTTGCTGTCTCTTTATGAGGAGTTGTGGCCCGTTGTC
AGGCAACGTGGCGTGGTGTGCACTGTGTTTGCTGACGCAACCCCCACTGGTTGGGGCATTGCCACCACCT
GTCAGCTCCTTTCCGGGACTTTCGCTTTCCCCCTCCCTATTGCCACGGCGGAACTCATCGCCGCCTGCCT
TGCCCGCTGCTGGACAGGGGCTCGGCTGTTGGGCACTGACAATTCCGTGGTGTTGTCGGGGAAGCTGACG
TCCTTTCCATGGCTGCTCGCCTGTGTTGCCACCTGGATTCTGCGCGGGACGTCCTTCTGCTACGTCCCTT
CGGCCCTCAATCCAGCGGACCTTCCTTCCCGCGGCCTGCTGCCGGCTCTGCGGCCTCTTCCGCGTCTTCG
CCTTCGCCCTCAGACGAGTCGGATCTCCCTTTGGGCCGCCTCCCCGCATCGGGAATTCCCGCGGTTCGCT
TTAAGACCAATGACTTACAAGGCAGCTGTAGATCTTAGCCACTTTTTAAAAGAAAAGGGGGGACTGGAAG
GGCTAATTCACTCCCAACGAAGACAAGATCTGCTTTTTGCTTGTACTGGGTCTCTCTGGTTAGACCAGAT
CTGAGCCTGGGAGCTCTCTGGCTAACTAGGGAACCCACTGCTTAAGCCTCAATAAAGCTTGCCTTGAGTG
CTTCAAGTAGTGTGTGCCCGTCTGTTGTGTGACTCTGGTAACTAGAGATCCCTCAGACCCTTTTAGTCAG
TGTGGAAAATCTCTAGCAGTAGTAGTTCATGTCATCTTATTATTCAGTATTTATAACTTGCAAAGAAATG
AATATCAGAGAGTGAGAGGAACTTGTTTATTGCAGCTTATAATGGTTACAAATAAAGCAATAGCATCACA
AATTTCACAAATAAAGCATTTTTTTCACTGCATTCTAGTTGTGGTTTGTCCAAACTCATCAATGTATCTT
ATCATGTCTGGCTCTAGCTATCCCGCCCCTAACTCCGCCCATCCCGCCCCTAACTCCGCCCAGTTCCGCC
CATTCTCCGCCCCATGGCTGACTAATTTTTTTTATTTATGCAGAGGCCGAGGCCGCCTCGGCCTCTGAGC
TATTCCAGAAGTAGTGAGGAGGCTTTTTTGGAGGCCTAGGGACGTACCCAATTCGCCCTATAGTGAGTCG
TATTACGCGCGCTCACTGGCCGTCGTTTTACAACGTCGTGACTGGGAAAACCCTGGCGTTACCCAACTTA
ATCGCCTTGCAGCACATCCCCCTTTCGCCAGCTGGCGTAATAGCGAAGAGGCCCGCACCGATCGCCCTTC
CCAACAGTTGCGCAGCCTGAATGGCGAATGGG
[124 nt withheld, positions 4233-4356]
C
[91 nt withheld, positions 4358-4448]
A
[49 nt withheld, positions 4450-4498]
CCTTTGACGTTGGAGTCCACGTTCTTT
[37 nt withheld, positions 4526-4562]
ACCCTATCTCGGTCTATTCTTTTGATTTATAAGGGATTTTGCCGATTTCGGCCTATTGGTTAAAAAATGA
GCTGATTTAACAAAAATTTAACGCGAATTTTAACAAAATATTAACGCTTACAATTTAGGTGGCACTTTTC
GGGGAAATGTGCGCGGAACCCCTATTTGTTTATTTTTCTAAATACATTCAAATATGTATCCGCTCATGAG
ACAATAACCCTGATAAATGCTTCAATAATATTGAAAAAGGAAGAGTATGAGTATTCAACATTTCCGTGTC
GCCCTTATTCCCTTTTTTGCGGCATTTTGCCTTCCTGTTTTTGCTCACCCAGAAACGCTGGTGAAAGTAA
AAGATGCTGAAGATCAGTTGGGTGCACGAGTGGGTTACATCGAACTGGATCTCAACAGCGGTAAGATCCT
TGAGAGTTTTCGCCCCGAAGAACGTTTTCCAATGATGAGCACTTTTAAAGTTCTGCTATGTGGCGCGGTA
TTATCCCGTATTGACGCCGGGCAAGAGCAACTCGGTCGCCGCATACACTATTCTCAGAATGACTTGGTTG
AGTACTCACCAGTCACAGAAAAGCATCTTACGGATGGCATGACAGTAAGAGAATTATGCAGTGCTGCCAT
AACCATGAGTGATAACACTGCGGCCAACTTACTTCTGACAACGATCGGAGGACCGAAGGAGCTAACCGCT
TTTTTGCACAACATGGGGGATCATGTAACTCGCCTTGATCGTTGGGAACCGGAGCTGAATGAAGCCATAC
CAAACGACGAGCGTGACACCACGATGCCTGTAGCAATGGCAACAACGTTGCGCAAACTATTAACTGGCGA
ACTACTTACTCTAGCTTCCCGGCAACAATTAATAGACTGGATGGAGGCGGATAAAGTTGCAGGACCACTT
CTGCGCTCGGCCCTTCCGGCTGGCTGGTTTATTGCTGATAAATCTGGAGCCGGTGAGCGTGGGTCTCGCG
GTATCATTGCAGCACTGGGGCCAGATGGTAAGCCCTCCCGTATCGTAGTTATCTACACGACGGGGAGTCA
GGCAACTATGGATGAACGAAATAGACAGATCGCTGAGATAGGTGCCTCACTGATTAAGCATTGGTAACTG
TCAGACCAAGTTTACTCATATATACTTTAGATTGATTTAAAACTTCATTTTTAATTTAAAAGGATCTAGG
TGAAGATCCTTTTTGATAATCTCATGACCAAAATCCCTTAACGTGAGTTTTCGTTCCACTGAGCGTCAGA
CCCCGTAGAAAAGATCAAAGGATCTTCTTGAGATCCTTTTTTTCTGCGCGTAATCTGCTGCTTGCAAACA
AAAAAACCACCGCTACCAGCGGTGGTTTGTTTGCCGGATCAAGAGCTACCAACTCTTTTTCCGAAGGTAA
CTGGCTTCAGCAGAGCGCAGATACCAAATACTGTTCTTCTAGTGTAGCCGTAGTTAGGCCACCACTTCAA
GAACTCTGTAGCACCGCCTACATACCTCGCTCTGCTAATCCTGTTACCAGTGGCTGCTGCCAGTGGCGAT
AAGTCGTGTCTTACCGGGTTGGACTCAAGACGATAGTTACCGGATAAGGCGCAGCGGTCGGGCTGAACGG
GGGGTTCGTGCACACAGCCCAGCTTGGAGCGAACGACCTACACCGAACTGAGATACCTACAGCGTGAGCT
ATGAGAAAGCGCCACGCTTCCCGAAGAGAGAAAGGCGGACAGGTATCCGGTAAGCGGCAGGGTCGGAACA
GGAGAGCGCACGAGGGAGCTTCCAGGGGGAAACGCCTGGTATCTTTATAGTCCTGTCGGGTTTCGCCACC
TCTGACTTGAGCGTCGATTTTTGTGATGCTCGTCAGGGGGGCGGAGCCTATGGAAAAACGCCAGCAACGC
GGCCTTTTTACGGTTCCTGGCCTTTTGCTGGCCTTTTGCTCACATGTTCTTTCCTGCGTTATCCCCTGAT
TCTGTGGATAACCGTATTACCGCCTTTGAGTGAGCTGATACCGCTCGCCGCAGCCGAACGACCGAGCGCA
GCGAGTCAGTGAGCGAGGAAGCGGAAGAGCGCCCAATACGCAAACCGCCTCTCCCCGCGCGTTGGCCGAT
TCATTAATGCAGCTGGCACGACAGGTTTCCCGACTGGAAAGCGGGCAGTGAGCGCAACGCAATTAATGTG
AGTTAGCTCACTCATTAGGCACCCCAGGCTTTACACTTTATGCTTCCGGCTCGTATGTTGTGTGGAATTG
TGAGCGGATAACAATTTCACACAGGAAACAGCTATGACCATGATTACGCCAAGCGCGCAATTAACCCTCA
CTAAAGGGAACAAAAGCTGGAGCTGCAAGCTTAATGTAGTCTTATGCAATACTCTTGTAGTCTTGCAACA
TGGTAACGATGAGTTAGCAACATGCCTTACAAGGAGAGAAAAAGCACCGTGCATGCCGATTGGTGGAAGT
AAGGTGGTACGATCGTGCCTTATTAGGAAGGCAACAGACGGGTCTGACATGGATTGGACGAACCACTGAA
TTGCCGCATTGCAGAGATATTGTATTTAAGTGCCTAGCTCGATACATAAACGGGTCTCTCTGGTTAGACC
AGATCTGAGCCTGGGAGCTCTCTGGCTAACTAGGGAACCCACTGCTTAAGCCTCAATAAAGCTTGCCTTG
AGTGCTTCAAGTAGTGTGTGCCCGTCTGTTGTGTGACTCTGGTAACTAGAGATCCCTCAGACCCTTTTAG
TCAGTGTGGAAAATCTCTAGCAGTGGCGCCCGAACAGGGACTTGAAAGCGAAAGGGAAACCAGAGGAGCT
CTCTCGACGCAGGACTCGGCTTGCTGAAGCGCGCACGGCAAGAGGCGAGGGGCGGCGACTGGTGAGTACG
CCAAAAATTTTGACTAGCGGAGGCTAGAAGGAGAGAGATGGGTGCGAGAGCGTCAGTATTAAGCGGGGGA
GAATTAGATCGCGATGGGAAAAAATTCGGTTAAGGCCAGGGGGAAAGAAAAAATATAAATTAAAACATAT
AGTATGGGCAAGCAGGGAGCTAGAACGATTCGCAGTTAATCCTGGCCTGTTAGAAACATCAGAAGGCTGT
AGACAAATACTGGGACAGCTACAACCATCCCTTCAGACAGGATCAGAAGAACTTAGATCATTATATAATA
CAGTAGCAACCCTCTATTGTGTGCATCAAAGGATAGAGATAAAAGACACCAAGGAAGCTTTAGACAAGAT
AGAGGAAGAGCAAAACAAAAGTAAGACCACCGCACAGCAAGCGGCCGCTGATCTTCAGACCTGGAGGAGG
AGATATGAGGGACAATTGGAGAAGTGAATTATATAAATATAAAGTAGTAAAAATTGAACCATTAGGAGTA
GCACCCACCAAGGCAAAGAGAAGAGTGGTGCAGAGAGAAAAAAGAGCAGTGGGAATAGGAGCTTTGTTCC
TTGGGTTCTTGGGAGCAGCAGGAAGCACTATGGGCGCAGCGTCAATGACGCTGACGGTACAGGCCAGACA
ATTATTGTCTGGTATAGTGCAGCAGCAGAACAATTTGCTGAGGGCTATTGAGGCGCAACAGCATCTGTTG
CAACTCACAGTCTGGGGCATCAAGCAGCTCCAGGCAAGAATCCTGGCTGTGGAAAGATACCTAAAGGATC
AACAGCTCCTGGGGATTTGGGGTTGCTCTGGAAAACTCATTTGCACCACTGCTGTGCCTTGGAATGCTAG
TTGGAGTAATAAATCTCTGGAACAGATTTGGAATCACACGACCTGGATGGAGTGGGACAGAGAAATTAAC
AATTACACAAGCTTAATACACTCCTTAATTGAAGAATCGCAAAACCAGCAAGAAAAGAATGAACAAGAAT
TATTGGAATTAGATAAATGGGCAAGTTTGTGGAATTGGTTTAACATAACAAATTGGCTGTGGTATATAAA
ATTATTCATAATGATAGTAGGAGGCTTGGTAGGTTTAAGAATAGTTTTTGCTGTACTTTCTATAGTGAAT
AGAGTTAGGCAGGGATATTCACCATTATCGTTTCAGACCCACCTCCCAACCCCGAGGGGACCCGACAGGC
CCGAAGGAATAGAAGAAGAAGGTGGAGAGAGAGACAGAGACAGATCCATTCGATTAGTGAACGGATCTCG
ACGGTATCGCTAGCTTTTAAAAGAAAAGGGGGGATTGGGGGGTACAGTGCAGGGGAAAGAATAGTAGACA
TAATAGCAACAGACATACAAACTAAAGAATTACAAAAACAAATTACAAAAATTCAAAATTTTACTAGTGA
TTATCGGATCAACTTTGTATAGAAAAGTTG
Features (pLannotate 1.2.2; 32 found; start..end, strand, type, name):
     20..231     +  promoter       EF-1α core promoter: core promoter for human elongation factor EF-1α
    232..341     +  intron         EF-1α intron A (fragment): intron upstream of the start codon of human EF-1α
    967..1170    +  intron         EF-1α intron A: truncated intron upstream of the start codon of human EF-1α
   1179..1203    +  protein_bind   attB1: mutant version of attB; recombination site for the Gateway® BP reaction BP Clonase™
   1210..1806    +  CDS            PuroR (fragment): puromycin N-acetyltransferase; pac from Streptomyces; confers resistance to puromycin
   1816..1869    +  CDS            T2A: 2A peptide from Thosea asigna virus capsid protein Eukaryotic ribosomes fail to insert a peptide bond between the Gly and Pro residues, yielding separate polypeptides.
   1870..2577    +  CDS            mCherry: mCherry is a basic (constitutively fluorescent) red fluorescent protein published in 2004, derived from Discosoma sp.. It is reported to be a very rapidly-maturing monomer with low acid sensitivity.
   2707..2731    -  protein_bind   attB2: mutant version of attB; recombination site for the Gateway® BP reaction BP Clonase™
   2749..3337    +  misc_feature   WPRE: woodchuck hepatitis virus posttranscriptional regulatory element
   3404..3423    +  misc_feature   cPPT/CTS (fragment): central polypurine tract and central termination sequence of HIV-1
   3425..3658    +  LTR            3' LTR (ΔU3): self-inactivating 3' long terminal repeat (LTR) from HIV-1
   3730..3851    +  polyA_signal   SV40 poly(A) signal: SV40 polyadenylation signal
   3891..4026    +  rep_origin     SV40 ori: SV40 origin of replication
   4047..4065    -  promoter       T7 promoter: promoter for bacteriophage T7 RNA polymerase
   4073..4228    +  CDS            lacZα (fragment): LacZα fragment of β-galactosidase; lacZ fragment
   4233..4661    +  rep_origin     f1 ori (sequence partly withheld): f1 bacteriophage origin of replication; arrow indicates direction of (+) strand synthesis
   4714..4818    +  promoter       AmpR promoter: bla
   4819..5679    +  CDS            AmpR: β-lactamase; bla; confers resistance to ampicillin, carbenicillin, and related antibiotics
   5850..6438    +  rep_origin     ori: high-copy-number ColE1/pMB1/pBR322/pUC origin of replication
   6621..6713    +  CDS            lacI (fragment): lac repressor; lacI; The lac repressor binds to the lac operator to inhibit transcription in E. coli. This inhibition can be relieved by adding lactose or isopropyl-β-D-thiogalactopyranoside (IPTG).
   6726..6747    +  protein_bind   CAP binding site: CAP binding activates transcription in the presence of cAMP. E. coli catabolite activator protein
   6762..6792    +  promoter       lac promoter: promoter for the E. coli lac operon
   6800..6816    +  protein_bind   lac operator: The lac repressor binds to the lac operator to inhibit transcription in E. coli. This inhibition can be relieved by adding lactose or isopropyl-β-D-thiogalactopyranoside (IPTG). lac repressor encoded by lacI
   6861..6879    +  promoter       T3 promoter: promoter for bacteriophage T3 RNA polymerase
   6907..7133    +  promoter       RSV promoter: Rous sarcoma virus enhancer/promoter
   7134..7314    +  LTR            5' LTR (truncated): truncated 5' long terminal repeat (LTR) from HIV-1
   7361..7486    +  misc_feature   HIV-1 Ψ: packaging signal of human immunodeficiency virus type 1
   7470..7833    +  CDS            HIV-1 gag (fragment): gag protein from human immunodeficiency virus 1; gag
   7979..8212    +  misc_feature   RRE: The Rev response element (RRE) of HIV-1 allows for Rev-dependent mRNA export from the nucleus to the cytoplasm.
   8589..8689    +  CDS            Rev (fragment): human immunodeficiency virus 1 (HIV-1) Rev protein; rev; enhances nuclear export of unspliced and incompletely spliced viral mRNAs
   8707..8824    +  misc_feature   cPPT/CTS: central polypurine tract and central termination sequence of HIV-1
   8842..8862    +  protein_bind   attB4: mutant version of attB; core recombination site for the Gateway® BP reaction BP Clonase™
