[The description below was written by a language model from this plasmid's Addgene catalogue record and pLannotate feature annotations shown in this document.]
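Description:
pEpicVector3mC_Puro-T2A-mCherry-VSVg-ProtC-HA is a third-generation-style, self-inactivating lentiviral transfer plasmid built on a commercial pLV backbone. It is propagated in E. coli through a high-copy ColE1/pUC origin with ampicillin resistance, and it also carries an f1 origin and remnants of a lac/T3/T7 cloning region. The viral portion consists of an RSV promoter fused to a truncated HIV-1 5' LTR, the Ψ packaging signal with a gag fragment, the RRE for Rev-dependent export of the genomic RNA, a cPPT/CTS, a WPRE to enhance transcript expression, and a ΔU3 3' LTR followed by an SV40 poly(A) signal and SV40 origin. Gateway attB sites (attB4, attB1, attB2) flank the promoter and insert, reflecting modular recombination-based assembly.

The payload is a single EF1A-driven open reading frame (core promoter plus intron A sequence) encoding puromycin N-acetyltransferase, a T2A peptide and mCherry. Ribosomal skipping at T2A yields the resistance enzyme and the red fluorescent protein as separate polypeptides, so transduced mammalian cells can be both selected with puromycin and followed by fluorescence. According to the catalogue record, mCherry carries three C-terminal epitope tags in series, VSVg, Protein C and HA. The feature table does not annotate them individually, but an unannotated stretch lies between the end of mCherry and attB2 where they would be expected. This tag combination serves as a protein-level barcode, and the depositor lists it as number 5 of 20 mCherry-tagged combinations. The set was developed for spatial epitope barcoding, in which antibody detection of tag combinations distinguishes clonal cell populations in tumor tissue.
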