Addgene plasmid #162103: pEpicVector3mC_Puro-T2A-mCherry-VSVg-ProtC-HA
Purpose: mCherry linked to 3 tags on the C-terminus as barcodes. Puromycin resistant.
Depositing lab: Julien Sage. Depositing organization: Stanford University. Publication: Spatial epitope barcoding reveals clonal tumor patch behaviors. Rovira-Clave X, Drainas AP, Jiang S, Bai Y, Baron M, Zhu B, Dallas AE, Lee MC, Chu TP, Holzem A, Ayyagari R, Bhattacharya D, McCaffrey EF, Greenwald NF, Markovic M, Coles GL, Angelo M, Bassik MC, Sage J, Nolan GP. Cancer Cell. 2022 Nov 14;40(11):1423-1439.e11. doi: 10.1016/j.ccell.2022.09.014. Epub 2022 Oct 13. PubMed 36240778.
Backbone
  Vector backbone: pLV
  Backbone manufacturer: Vectorbuilder
  Vector type: Lentiviral
  Selectable markers: Puromycin
Growth in bacteria
  Bacterial resistance: Ampicillin, 100 μg/mL
  Growth temperature: 37°C
  Growth strain: NEB Stable
  Copy number: High Copy
Gene/Insert
  Gene/Insert name: Puromycin resistant; mCherry linked to VSVg-ProtC-HA (alt name: mC-3-VPH)
  Species: Synthetic
  Mutation: WT
  Promoter: EF1A
  Tag / fusion protein: VSVg-ProtC-HA (C terminal on insert)
  Cloning method: Unknown
  Sequencing primers: 3′ aaaggagctgacaggtggtg
Terms and licenses: Academic/Nonprofit Terms; Industry Terms: Not Available to Industry
Depositor comments: #5 out of 20 mCherry tagged combinations . Please visit https://doi.org/10.1101/2021.06.29.449991 for bioRxiv preprint.
How to cite: pEpicVector3mC_Puro-T2A-mCherry-VSVg-ProtC-HA was a gift from Julien Sage (Addgene plasmid # 162103 ; http://n2t.net/addgene:162103 ; RRID:Addgene_162103)
